Addgene plasmid #35304: pBbE3a-RFP
Depositing lab: Jay Keasling. Depositing organization: University of California, Berkeley. Publication: BglBrick vectors and datasheets: A synthetic biology platform for gene expression. Lee TS, Krupa RA, Zhang F, Hajimorad M, Holtz WJ, Prasad N, Lee SK, Keasling JD. J Biol Eng. 2011 Sep 20;5:12. 10.1186/1754-1611-5-12 PubMed 21933410.
Backbone
  Vector backbone: pBb
  Backbone size w/o insert (bp): 4016
  Vector type: Bacterial Expression, Synthetic Biology
Growth in bacteria
  Bacterial resistance: Ampicillin, 100 μg/mL
  Growth temperature: 37°C
  Growth strain: DH5alpha
  Copy number: High Copy
Gene/Insert
  Gene/Insert name: RFP (alt name: JBEI Part ID: JPUB_000070)
  Species: Synthetic
  Insert size (bp): 678
  Promoter: ProS
  Cloning method: Restriction Enzyme
  Sequencing primers: 5′ jkRFP-R (gctttggaaccgtactggaa); 3′ jkRFP-F (tggtcactacgacgctgaag)
Terms and licenses: Academic/Nonprofit Terms; Industry Terms: Not Available to Industry
Depositor comments: JBEI Part ID: JPUB_000070; Origin: colE1
How to cite: pBbE3a-RFP was a gift from Jay Keasling (Addgene plasmid # 35304 ; http://n2t.net/addgene:35304 ; RRID:Addgene_35304)
