[The description below was written by a language model from this plasmid's Addgene catalogue record and pLannotate feature annotations shown in this document.]
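Description:
pBbE3a-RFP is a bacterial expression plasmid from the BglBrick (pBb) vector series, a modular synthetic-biology platform in which origin, promoter system and resistance marker are combined as interchangeable modules. The full sequence is 4,694 bp, matching the recorded 4,016 bp backbone plus a 678 bp insert. It replicates in E. coli from a high-copy ColE1-type origin, and selection is by ampicillin through a β-lactamase gene driven by its native bla promoter. A lambda t0 terminator lies between the end of the resistance gene and the origin, insulating it from the adjacent modules.

The payload is mRFP1, a monomeric red fluorescent derivative of DsRed, which serves as a reporter and a placeholder for a gene of interest. The catalogue lists the promoter as "ProS". The feature table does not annotate a promoter upstream of the reporter, but it does identify a divergently oriented prpR coding sequence, separated from mRFP1 by an unannotated region of about 300 bp. PrpR is the E. coli transcriptional regulator of the propionate catabolism operon, so this arrangement suggests a propionate-responsive expression system in which the plasmid carries its own regulator beside the controlled promoter, though the record does not spell out the inducer. Downstream of mRFP1, tandem rrnB T1 and T7Te terminators stop transcription before it reaches the origin.

The insert was placed by restriction cloning. The construct is suited to characterising the expression behaviour of this promoter, origin and marker combination by fluorescence, and to serving as a recipient vector in which RFP is replaced with other genes for regulated expression in E. coli.
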