Features (pLannotate 1.2.2; 8 found; start..end, strand, type, name):
     34..1623    -  CDS            prpR: PRPR_ECOLI - Also known as yahP. Experimental evidence at protein level: Swiss-Prot protein existence level 1. Involved in the transcriptional regulation of the propionate catabolism operon. From Escherichia coli (strain K12).
   1922..2599    +  CDS            mRFP1: monomeric derivative of DsRed (Campbell et al., 2002)
   2632..2703    +  terminator     rrnB T1 terminator: transcription terminator T1 from the E. coli rrnB gene
   2719..2746    +  terminator     T7Te terminator: phage T7 early transcription terminator
   2904..3492    -  rep_origin     ori: high-copy-number ColE1/pMB1/pBR322/pUC origin of replication
   3580..3674    -  terminator     lambda t0 terminator: transcription terminator from phage lambda
   3704..4564    -  CDS            AmpR: β-lactamase; bla; confers resistance to ampicillin, carbenicillin, and related antibiotics
   4565..4669    -  promoter       AmpR promoter: bla
>Addgene plasmid #35304 | pBbE3a-RFP | depositor full sequence | sequence record 42971 | pBbE3a-RFP sequence 4694 bps
GACGTCTTAATTACCCGACTGGTCTTTGGCACCAGCTTTTAAACGACGCCACAGAGTGGTGCGGCTAATC
CCCAGATAACGCGCCGCGGCGGTCTTATCGCCCTTAAAGCGCGCCAGTACATCCTGTAACGCGTTCGCAT
CCACGGTTGAAGGCGTCAGTTCTGCTGTGTTCACCATAAGCTCAGGTAATAACTGCCGCATAAATTGCCT
GTCCAGCGTTGGCGCGGGATCGACGCTTAAAAAAAGCGCCAGGCGCTCCATCATATTACGCAGTTCGCGA
ATATTACCGGGCCAGCGCCAGGCCAGCAAAAGCGGCTGACACTGTGTCAATCCATGACGTATCGATTCGG
TAAACGGAATTTCCATCGCCGCCAGCGACTGTTTTAAAAAGCTTTCCGCCAGCGGCAAAATATCAGCCTG
CCGCTCGCGCAAAGGAGGAAGCGTCAGACGCAGAATACTCAGGCGATAAAAGAGATCGGGGCGAAAACGT
CCTTGCATTATCTCCCGATCCAGATCGCAATGCGTAGCGCTGATCACCCGGACATCCACCGGGATCGGCT
GGTGTCCGCCGACGCGAGTGACGGCTTTTTCCTCCAGTACGCGCAAAAGTCGGGTTTGTAACGGCAAGGG
CATTTCGCCGATTTCATCCAGAAACAGCGTGCCGCCGTGTGCGATTTCAAACAGCCCCGCCCGGCCTCCT
CGTCGTGAACCGGTAAACGCGCCCTCTTCATAACCAAACAGTTCCGCTTCCAGCAACGACTCGGTAATCG
CGCCGCAATTGACGGCGACAAAGGGAGGGGATGGCTTATTCTGACGGTGAGGCTGGCGGTGAAAGAACGT
CTGGTGAATCGCCTGCGCCGCCAGCTCTTTTCCGGTCCCTGTTTCCCCCTGAATCAGCACTGCCGCACGG
GAGCGGGCATAGAGCGTAATCGTCTGGCGGAGCTGCTCCATTTGCGGCGACTGGCCGCGTATATCGCCCA
GTTCATACCGGGTTTGTAATCCCTTGCCGGATGGGTAATCCACGCGCTGGCGCCGTGTCAGACGGGTCAT
ATCCAGCGCATCATGAAAAGCCTGACGAACGGTCGCCGCGGAATAAATAAAGATGGCGGTCATTCCTGCC
TCTTCCGCCAGATCGGTAATTAATCCCGCGCCGACGACGGCCTCAATACCGTTGGCCTTAAGTTCGTTAA
TTTGCCCGCGCGCGTCCTCTTCGGTGACATAGCTTCGCTGTTCAAGACGGAGGTGAAACGTTTTCTGAAA
GGCAAGTAAAGCCGGAATGGTCTCCTGATAGGTCACGATACCGATAGACGAGGTGAGCTTTCCCGCTTTC
GCCAGCGCCTGTAATACATCGAATCCGCTGGGCTTGATGAGGATCACCGGTATTGACAGGCGGCTTTTTA
AATAGGCCCCATTCGAACCCGCCGCGATAATCGCGTCGCAGCGCTCGGTCGCCAGTTTTTTGCGAATGTA
GGTCACCGCCTTTTCAAAGCCGAGTTGAATAGGCGTGATGGTCGCCAGATGATCAAATTCCAGGCTGATA
TCCCGAAACAGTTCGAACAGACGCGTTACGGAGACCGTCCAGATCACCGGTTTATCGCTATTATCGCGCG
GAGCGCTGTGGGCAGTCGTCATCGCAGTAGATTCATCTTTAAGGGGCGATTTTTTGTTTTAAACGTGTTT
CATAAATGTTGCAATGAAACAGGGTGATTCGTTTCATGAAACGTTAGCTGACACGTTTTTTTTTCCCTTA
ATCGCGCTTATTCATAACAGAAATGACTGTAATTACCTGTTTTTAAATCTCATTGTATTTAATTTTCTCG
CTGCCTCTTTGCCTGGCATAGCCTTTGCTTTGGTGAATACATCTTGAATAACAATTTACTAACATGGAAT
TCAAAAGATCTTTTAAGAAGGAGATATACATATGGCGAGTAGCGAAGACGTTATCAAAGAGTTCATGCGT
TTCAAAGTTCGTATGGAAGGTTCCGTTAACGGTCACGAGTTCGAAATCGAAGGTGAAGGTGAAGGTCGTC
CGTACGAAGGTACCCAGACCGCTAAACTGAAAGTTACCAAAGGTGGTCCGCTGCCGTTCGCTTGGGACAT
CCTGTCCCCGCAGTTCCAGTACGGTTCCAAAGCTTACGTTAAACACCCGGCTGACATCCCGGACTACCTG
AAACTGTCCTTCCCGGAAGGTTTCAAATGGGAACGTGTTATGAACTTCGAAGACGGTGGTGTTGTTACCG
TTACCCAGGACTCCTCCCTGCAAGACGGTGAGTTCATCTACAAAGTTAAACTGCGTGGTACCAACTTCCC
GTCCGACGGTCCGGTTATGCAGAAAAAAACCATGGGTTGGGAAGCTTCCACCGAACGTATGTACCCGGAA
GACGGTGCTCTGAAAGGTGAAATCAAAATGCGTCTGAAACTGAAAGACGGTGGTCACTACGACGCTGAAG
TTAAAACCACCTACATGGCTAAAAAACCGGTTCAGCTGCCGGGTGCTTACAAAACCGACATCAAACTGGA
CATCACCTCCCACAACGAAGACTACACCATCGTTGAACAGTACGAACGTGCTGAAGGTCGTCACTCCACC
GGTGCTTAAGGATCCAAACTCGAGTAAGGATCTCCAGGCATCAAATAAAACGAAAGGCTCAGTCGAAAGA
CTGGGCCTTTCGTTTTATCTGTTGTTTGTCGGTGAACGCTCTCTACTAGAGTCACACTGGCTCACCTTCG
GGTGGGCCTTTCTGCGTTTATACCTAGGGCGTTCGGCTGCGGCGAGCGGTATCAGCTCACTCAAAGGCGG
TAATACGGTTATCCACAGAATCAGGGGATAACGCAGGAAAGAACATGTGAGCAAAAGGCCAGCAAAAGGC
CAGGAACCGTAAAAAGGCCGCGTTGCTGGCGTTTTTCCATAGGCTCCGCCCCCCTGACGAGCATCACAAA
AATCGACGCTCAAGTCAGAGGTGGCGAAACCCGACAGGACTATAAAGATACCAGGCGTTTCCCCCTGGAA
GCTCCCTCGTGCGCTCTCCTGTTCCGACCCTGCCGCTTACCGGATACCTGTCCGCCTTTCTCCCTTCGGG
AAGCGTGGCGCTTTCTCATAGCTCACGCTGTAGGTATCTCAGTTCGGTGTAGGTCGTTCGCTCCAAGCTG
GGCTGTGTGCACGAACCCCCCGTTCAGCCCGACCGCTGCGCCTTATCCGGTAACTATCGTCTTGAGTCCA
ACCCGGTAAGACACGACTTATCGCCACTGGCAGCAGCCACTGGTAACAGGATTAGCAGAGCGAGGTATGT
AGGCGGTGCTACAGAGTTCTTGAAGTGGTGGCCTAACTACGGCTACACTAGAAGGACAGTATTTGGTATC
TGCGCTCTGCTGAAGCCAGTTACCTTCGGAAAAAGAGTTGGTAGCTCTTGATCCGGCAAACAAACCACCG
CTGGTAGCGGTGGTTTTTTTGTTTGCAAGCAGCAGATTACGCGCAGAAAAAAAGGATCTCAAGAAGATCC
TTTGATCTTTTCTACGGGGTCTGACGCTCAGTGGAACGAAAACTCACGTTAAGGGATTTTGGTCATGACT
AGTGCTTGGATTCTCACCAATAAAAAACGCCCGGCGGCAACCGAGCGTTCTGAACAAATCCAGATGGAGT
TCTGAGGTCATTACTGGATCTATCAACAGGAGTCCAAGCGAGCTCGTAAACTTGGTCTGACAGTTACCAA
TGCTTAATCAGTGAGGCACCTATCTCAGCGATCTGTCTATTTCGTTCATCCATAGTTGCCTGACTCCCCG
TCGTGTAGATAACTACGATACGGGAGGGCTTACCATCTGGCCCCAGTGCTGCAATGATACCGCGAGACCC
ACGCTCACCGGCTCCAGATTTATCAGCAATAAACCAGCCAGCCGGAAGGGCCGAGCGCAGAAGTGGTCCT
GCAACTTTATCCGCCTCCATCCAGTCTATTAATTGTTGCCGGGAAGCTAGAGTAAGTAGTTCGCCAGTTA
ATAGTTTGCGCAACGTTGTTGCCATTGCTACAGGCATCGTGGTGTCACGCTCGTCGTTTGGTATGGCTTC
ATTCAGCTCCGGTTCCCAACGATCAAGGCGAGTTACATGATCCCCCATGTTGTGCAAAAAAGCGGTTAGC
TCCTTCGGTCCTCCGATCGTTGTCAGAAGTAAGTTGGCCGCAGTGTTATCACTCATGGTTATGGCAGCAC
TGCATAATTCTCTTACTGTCATGCCATCCGTAAGATGCTTTTCTGTGACTGGTGAGTACTCAACCAAGTC
ATTCTGAGAATAGTGTATGCGGCGACCGAGTTGCTCTTGCCCGGCGTCAATACGGGATAATACCGCGCCA
CATAGCAGAACTTTAAAAGTGCTCATCATTGGAAAACGTTCTTCGGGGCGAAAACTCTCAAGGATCTTAC
CGCTGTTGAGATCCAGTTCGATGTAACCCACTCGTGCACCCAACTGATCTTCAGCATCTTTTACTTTCAC
CAGCGTTTCTGGGTGAGCAAAAACAGGAAGGCAAAATGCCGCAAAAAAGGGAATAAGGGCGACACGGAAA
TGTTGAATACTCATACTCTTCCTTTTTCAATATTATTGAAGCATTTATCAGGGTTATTGTCTCATGAGCG
GATACATATTTGAATGTATTTAGAAAAATAAACAAATAGGGGTTCCGCGCACATTTCCCCGAAAAGTGCC
ACCT
