>Addgene plasmid #35304 | pBbE3a-RFP | addgene partial sequence | sequence record 43588 | jkRFP-F 5'-tggtcactacgacgctgaag-3'
AGCTGCCGGGTGCTTACAAAACCGACATCAAACTGGACATCACCTCCCACAACGAAGACTACACCATCGT
TGAACAGTACGAACGTGCTGAAGGTCGTCACTCCACCGGTGCTTAAGGATCCAAACTCGAGTAAGGATCT
CCAGGCATCAAATAAAACGAAAGGCTCAGTCGAAAGACTGGGCCTTTCGTTTTATCTGTTGTTTGTCGGT
GAACGCTCTCTACTAGAGTCACACTGGCTCACCTTCGGGTGGGCCTTTCTGCGTTTATACCTAGGGCGTT
CGGCTGCGGCGAGCGGTATCAGCTCACTCAAAGGCGGTAATACGGTTATCCACAGAATCAGGGGATAACG
CAGGAAAGAACATGTGAGCAAAAGGCCAGCAAAAGGCCAGGAACCGTAAAAAGGCCGCGTTGCTGGCGTT
TTTCCATAGGCTCCGCCCCCCTGACGAGCATCACAAAAATCGACGCTCAAGTCAGAGGTGGCGAAACCCG
ACAGGACTATAAAGATACCAGGCGTTTCCCCCTGGAAGCTCCCTCGTGCGCTCTCCTGTTCCGACCCTGC
CGCTTACCGGATACCTGTCCGCCTTTCTCCCTTCGGGAAGCGTGGCGCTTTCTCATAGCTCACGCTGTAG
GTATCTCAGTTCGGTGTAGGTCGTTCGCTCCAAGCTGGGCTGTGTGCACGAACCCCCCGTTCAGCCCGAC
CGCTGCGCCTTATCCGGTAACTATCGTCTTGAGTCCAACCCGGTAAGACACGACTTATCGCCACTGGCAG
CAGCCACTGGTAACAGGATTAGCAGAGCGAGGTATGTAGGCGGTGCTACAGAGTTCTTGAAGTGGTGGCC
