>Addgene plasmid #35304 | pBbE3a-RFP | addgene partial sequence | sequence record 43589 | jkRFP-R 5'-gctttggaaccgtactggaa-3'
ACCTTTGGTAACTTTCAGTTTAGCGGTCTGGGTACCTTCGTACGGACGACCTTCACCTTCACCTTCGATT
TCGAACTCGTGACCGTTAACGGAACCTTCCATACGAACTTTGAAACGCATGAACTCTTTGATAACGTCTT
CGCTACTCGCCATATGTATATCTCCTTCTTAAAAGATCTTTTGAATTCCATGTTAGTAAATTGTTATTCA
AGATGTATTCACCAAAGCAAAGGCTATGCCAGGCAAAGAGGCAGCGAGAAAATTAAATACAATGAGATTT
AAAAACAGGTAATTACAGTCATTTCTGTTATGAATAAGCGCGATTAAGGGAAAAAAAAACGTGTCAGCTA
ACGTTTCATGAAACGAATCACCCTGTTTCATTGCAACATTTATGAAACACGTTTAAAACAAAAAATCGCC
CCTTAAAGATGAATCTACTGCGATGACGACTGCCCACAGCGCTCCGCGCGATAATAGCGATAAACCGGTG
ATCTGGACGGTCTCCGTAACGCGTCTGTTCGAACTGTTTCGGGATATCAGCCTGGAATTTGATCATCTGG
CGACCATCACGCCTATTCAACTCGGCTTTGAAAAGGCGGTGACCTACATTCGCAAAAAACTGGCGACCGA
GCGCTGCGACGCGATTATCGCGGCGGGTTCGAATGGGGCCTATTTAAAAAGCCGCCTGTCAATACCGGTG
ATCCTCATCAAGCCCAGCGGATTC
